Addgene plasmid #162274: HTT delta-exon1
Purpose: Baculovirus and mammalian expression
Depositing lab: Cheryl Arrowsmith. Depositing organization: University of Toronto.
Backbone
  Vector backbone: pBacMam2-DiEx-LIC
  Backbone manufacturer: Oxford SGC
  Vector type: Mammalian Expression ; Baculovirus Expresssion
Growth in bacteria
  Bacterial resistance: Ampicillin, 100 μg/mL
  Growth temperature: 37°C
  Growth strain: DH5alpha
  Copy number: High Copy
Gene/Insert
  Gene/Insert name: HTT (alt names: HTT delta-exon1 construct, SGC Toronto; huntingtin:TOC017-E07:C242692)
  Species: H. sapiens (human)
  Entrez Gene: HTT (a.k.a. HD, IT15, LOMARS)
  Promoter: CMV and P10
  Tag / fusion protein: 10xHis-Flag (C terminal on insert)
  Cloning method: Ligation Independent Cloning
  Sequencing primers: 5′ pFBM-F: caaaatgtcgtaacaactccgc; 3′ pFBM-R: tagttaagaataccagtcaatctttcac
Terms and licenses: Academic/Nonprofit Terms; Industry Terms: Not Available to Industry
Depositor comments: N-terminal tag: M. C-terminal tag: aenlyfqshhhhhhhhhhdykddddk. SGC Clone ID: huntingtin:TOC017-E07:C242692.
How to cite: HTT delta-exon1 was a gift from Cheryl Arrowsmith (Addgene plasmid # 162274 ; http://n2t.net/addgene:162274 ; RRID:Addgene_162274)
