[The description below was written by a language model from this plasmid's Addgene catalogue record and pLannotate feature annotations shown in this document.]
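Description:
HTT delta-exon1 is a 15.5 kb dual-host expression plasmid built on the pBacMam2-DiEx-LIC backbone. It is designed for producing human huntingtin (HTT) lacking the exon 1 region in either insect cells or mammalian cells. In E. coli it is maintained as a high-copy plasmid through a ColE1/pUC-type origin and selected with ampicillin (AmpR under its own bla promoter). An f1 origin is also present.

The expression cassette lies between the Tn7L and Tn7R ends of a mini-Tn7 element, together with a gentamicin acetyltransferase gene driven by the Pc integron promoter. This is the standard arrangement for site-specific transposition of the cassette into a baculovirus bacmid, with gentamicin resistance marking the transposed segment. Within the cassette, the CMV enhancer/promoter and the baculoviral p10 promoter sit in tandem upstream of the roughly 9.2 kb HTT open reading frame. The same virus or plasmid can therefore drive transcription in mammalian cells (via CMV, as in BacMam transduction or direct transfection) and in insect cells (via p10).

The insert was introduced by ligation-independent cloning and begins with only an added initiator methionine. According to the depositor, its C-terminus carries a protease-cleavable linker that resembles a TEV recognition site, followed by a 10xHis tag and a FLAG epitope for affinity purification and detection. The annotation software detects these tags only as partial His and FLAG matches. A WPRE fragment and an SV40 polyadenylation signal follow the coding sequence to support transcript processing and expression. The exact residue boundaries of the exon 1 deletion are not stated in the record. The construct suits recombinant production of tagged huntingtin protein for biochemical or structural work.
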