Features (pLannotate 1.2.2; 22 found; start..end, strand, type, name):
    218..383     +  mobile_element Tn7L: mini-Tn7 element (left end of the Tn7 transposon) Tn7
    412..546     -  polyA_signal   SV40 poly(A) signal: SV40 polyadenylation signal
    569..652     -  CDS            large T antigen (fragment): large T antigen from SV40 (simian virus 40)
    748..1253    -  misc_feature   WPRE (fragment): woodchuck hepatitis virus posttranscriptional regulatory element
   1253..1271    -  misc_feature   MCS (fragment): pBluescript multiple cloning site
   1290..1313    -  CDS            3xFLAG (fragment): three tandem FLAG® epitope tags
   1318..1337    -  CDS            7xHis (fragment): 6xHis affinity tag
   1368..10562   -  CDS            HTT: HD_HUMAN - Also known as HD, IT15. Experimental evidence at protein level: Swiss-Prot protein existence level 1. [Huntingtin, myristoylated N-terminal fragment]: Promotes the formation of autophagic vesicles. From Homo sapiens (Human).
  10597..10706   -  promoter       p10 promoter: baculovirus promoter for expression in insect cells
  10724..10757   -  LTR            5' LTR (truncated) (fragment): truncated 5' long terminal repeat (LTR) from HIV-1
  10753..10956   -  promoter       CMV promoter: human cytomegalovirus (CMV) immediate early promoter
  10957..11336   -  enhancer       CMV enhancer: human cytomegalovirus immediate early enhancer
  11441..11489   +  polyA_signal   HSV TK poly(A) signal: herpes simplex virus thymidine kinase polyadenylation signal (Cole and Stacy, 1985)
  11660..12019   +  CDS            YPR2_ECOLX (fragment): Protein predicted: Swiss-Prot protein existence level 4. From Escherichia coli.
  11997..12025   +  promoter       Pc promoter: intI1 (promoter lies within the coding sequence); class 1 integron promoter
  12214..12747   +  CDS            GmR: gentamycin acetyltransferase; aacC1; confers resistance to gentamycin
  12814..13038   +  mobile_element Tn7R: mini-Tn7 element (right end of the Tn7 transposon) Tn7
  13106..13157   +  misc_feature   bom (fragment): basis of mobility region from pBR322
  13343..13931   -  rep_origin     ori: high-copy-number ColE1/pMB1/pBR322/pUC origin of replication
  14102..14962   -  CDS            AmpR: β-lactamase; bla; confers resistance to ampicillin, carbenicillin, and related antibiotics
  14963..15067   -  promoter       AmpR promoter: bla
  15093..34      -  rep_origin     f1 ori (across the origin) (sequence partly withheld): f1 bacteriophage origin of replication; arrow indicates direction of (+) strand synthesis
>Addgene plasmid #162274 | HTT delta-exon1 | addgene full sequence | sequence record 345745 | Addgene NGS Result
[34 nt withheld, positions 1-34]
CCCATTCGCCATTCAGGCTGCAAATAAGCGTTGATATTCAGTCAATTACAAACATTAATAACGAAGAGAT
GACAGAAAAATTTTCATTCTGTGACAGAGAAAAAGTAGCCGAAGATGACGGTTTGTCACATGGAGTTGGC
AGGATGTTTGATTAAAAACATAACAGGAAGAAAAATGCCCCGCTGTGGGCGGACAAAATAGTTGGGAACT
GGGAGGGGTGGAAATGGAGTTTTTAAGGATTATTTAGGGAAGAGTGACAAAATAGATGGGAACTGGGTGT
AGCGTCGTAAGCTAATACGAAAATTAAAAATGACAAAATAGTTTGGAACTAGATTTCACTTATCTGGTTC
GGATCTCCTAGGCTCAAGCAGTGATCAGATCCAGACATGATAAGATACATTGATGAGTTTGGACAAACCA
CAACTAGAATGCAGTGAAAAAAATGCTTTATTTGTGAAATTTGTGATGCTATTGCTTTATTTGTAACCAT
TATAAGCTGCAATAAACAAGTTAACAACAACAATTGCATTCATTTTATGTTTCAGGTTCAGGGGGAGGTG
TGGGAGGTTTTTTAAAGCAAGTAAAACCTCTACAAATGTGGTATGGCTGATTATGATCCTCTAGTACTTC
TCGACAAGCTTGTCGAGACTGCAGGCTCTAGAGATCCTCTAGTACTTCTCGACAAGCTTCGCTCGCCGTG
AGGAGGGGGGCGCCCGCGGGAAGGAAGGTCCGCTGGATTGAGGGCCGAAGGGACGTAGCAGAAGGACGTC
CCGCGCAGAATCCAGGTGGCAACACAGGCGAGCAGCCAAGGAAAGGACGATGATTTCCCCGACAACACCA
CGGAATTGTCAGTGCCCAACAGCCGAGCCCCTGTCCAGCAGCGGGCAAGGCAGGCGGCGATGAGTTCCGC
CGTGGCAATAGGGAGGGGGAAAGCGAAAGTCCCGGAAAGGAGCTGACAGGTGGTGGCAATGCCCCAACCA
GTGGGGGTTGCGTCAGCAAACACAGTGCACACCACGCCACGTTGCCTGACAACGGGCCACAACTCCTCAT
AAAGAGACAGCAACCAGGATTTATACAAGGAGGAGAAAATGAAAGCCATACGGGAAGCAATAGCATGATA
CAAAGGCATTAAAGCAGCGTATCCACATAGCGTAAAAGGAGCAACATAGTTAAGAATACCAGTCAATCTT
TCACAAATTTTGTAATCCAGAGGTTGATTATCGATAAGCTTGATATCAAGTTGGCGGCCGCCTCACTTAT
CGTCGTCATCCTTGTAATCATGGTGGTGATGGTGATGGTGATGATGGTGCGATTGGAAGTAGAGGTTCTC
TGCGCAGGTGGTGACCTTGTGGACATTTCGTAAACAAGTCAGCAGCCGGTGATATGGGCTTCCTGGGGCT
GCAACCACCTCAAGCACAGACTGGAAGGCCCTGCGGTCGAGCTCCTCCTCTATCTGGTGTCTGTAGAAGT
CTGTGGCGACCAGGCAGAAAAGGTTCACGTCCACCTGCTCCAGCTTGCCCATCCTGCTGATGACATGTGG
GAGGATCGCCGCGACCCACGGGCTGGTGGACGCGCTGACAAAGAAGCAGGAGAGGCTCCACGTGGCCATG
GCGACCGGGGCCCTCTGCGTGAAGTTGGAGAGGGACAGCATGACCCAGTCCCGGACCATGGACGACTGCC
CGGTGCTGTGCAGAGTCTGAAACACCTTATACACCACGGTGGCCATGAACTGGGGGTATGGCTGCTGGTT
GGACAGAAACTCTCCGATGACTTTGTTCATGATGTCCTGGGGTGGGAAGAAGTCGTCTAGAAACTGGGGC
AGGATCCTGGCCACCACTCTGGCTTCACAAGGAAAGCCTTTCCTGATCCTATCAAAAAGAACAGATACCC
GCTCCATAGCAACAATCACTGACTCGCTGTCGGGGGCTGCAGGATTAGGGTCTGAAGTTCTACCCGGACT
GACTTTCTCCTTTCCTGTGTACATGCAGGTGAGCATCAGGCCCAGAGCCGCCATGGCCCGGTGCGGGCTG
TGCACGTTCACTCTGTCCACACTCAGCTTGACCAGCGATTCTGCATCCAGGCGGGAGAGCTGCTCAGAGA
GCAGGAGGCGCTCCAGGCCTCTGAGGGCACAGTGGTAAATGATGGAGGGGGTGGACTCCTCACTTCCAGA
CAGCATCACCCCACACATCTGTATTATTGATGCTGAAAATTCCGGCCCTACGTCCAGAGGATAGTTCTCA
ATGAGGTAAAACGCAGTGGCACACATGACCAGTACGTGCTGCTGGCTGTGAATGTTCACGCAGTGGGCGA
TCCCTTTCAGGTTGGAGAGGAGATAGTCGCTGATGACCGGGATGAGCTGCTTGGCAGTGTCGTCCAGCAG
GTCGCACTCCAGCACATAGAGGATGCCGTGCAGGGCTCCAACCCTGCTGGGCAGGTGGCTGCTCCTGAGC
GTGCTCTCCAGCAGGCGGCTGACAGGCTCCGCCACGGCCTTGTCCATCCCAAGGACGGCAGCTGCCTTGC
AGGTGGCAGGCACCAGGTACTGAGCGAGGATCTCGTCTTCTGAAGGGTGCACCCTTCGCAGTTCTGTCAG
CGTCACATACATCAGCTCAAACTGGTTGCGCTCGGTGAACAAGTCTGAGACCACTAGAAGGGATCTGACC
ACCTCACTGATCAGGATGGCCGGGGTCCTCCTGGCTGAGCTGGACGGCAGGATCCAGCGGCTGTACAACT
CAAGCAAAAACTGCGAACAGGAGTGGATGTCAACTCCAGCCCGGTGTTTCCTGGAGTTGACTGGAGACGT
GGGTGGTGACGAAGGTGCAGGGGCGTCGGCCTCCTCCTCCTCTTCCTCGTCCCATTCCTCCTCCCTCAGG
GGTGTGATGCTGTTCCCTAGCCACACGGAGTGTATGGACACCTGGCCGAGTTTGTAGCTCATGCTCCCCA
GCTCCCGCTCGGGGTTGATCTGCAGCAGCAGCTTCTCGTGGCTGATGAGGGCACCTGTAGTAGCCGGAGA
CAGAGAAGGGACAGGATCCCATGCCTGATATAAATGATGGGTGGCAATATTCTCTCTCTTTGAAACCATT
GCTTGAATCTCTTGCTCCACAATCCCTCTGATAATGCTCAGCTTCCTCCCAAACCTGGTGTCGAGAGCTT
TCAGAGGCTTGTTCCGGGGCTGCTGCTCCAAGCAGCTTACAGCTGGGTTGCCGGCCACAGGCACAGTCAT
TGCACTGAGCACCAGTGAGGTGATGGCCTGCACGGCCAGGACGTTGATCTGGGTCCTCTCTGTGTCTTCT
TCTGGTGGGCTCTCCTCCTGCTCCATCACGAGGGGCTGCGTCACCAGGACACCAAGGAGGGTGGCCCAAG
TTTCTTCAAACTGAGTACGACTGGTCCAGCCTAGTGTGTTGATGCGGTAGATGAACTCCTTAAAGACTTC
CTTTTCCTGGAGGAACTCCACGGGGATCTCAGGGAATGCTGTGCCAAAATCCCCTCCCGGTTTGGGTGAC
CATCCAAGCTTCCACACCAGTGGGGGCACACGTGTGTAGCTGTTGACAAGGGGCAGGCGGGCCAGGCTGA
TGATGATGTTCCTGAGCAATGGCGTGAGAAACGCCGGCACGCCGCTATTCCTTTTATGACCCAAGGCCAA
CACCGACTGCAGAGACTCCACCATTTCTGCCACCATCTCACAGGCTGCAGTGATATACTTAGGATTCTGT
GTGTTTGGATCTACTTCCTCCTCCTCCTCGCTGATGGCTTTTGGGGTATTTGTCCTTCTTTCTGGACTAA
GAAGCTGCTCTCCAGGCTGCACTGCAACGGCCTCCAGGATGAAGTGCACACAGTGGATGAGGGAGCAGGC
GTGGGTCACAAACTCTGTGGAGGAGACCACGCTCCAGAGGCCAGGCAGCTGCAGGGCCAGGCAGCAGCAG
TCCAGCCCTGCCTGGAGATCCAGACTCAGCGGGATCTGCTCATGGATCAAATGCCAGGACAGGGCCTCAA
GGGTTGCCACCACGAATTTCACAATGTCCTTCTCTTTCTCAGGAGGAAGGTGCAAATGACTGGGCAGTTT
GGAGACCACCACCAGGTACTGTGCCAGGGCCCGGGCCAGAGTGGGCAGGGACTGATACAGTGCAGCATCC
CCAAACAGATCATTCAACTTGCTCCAGTAGGCCGCCGGTTCTGCAGGCAGCTCGGGCTGGAAGACATGAT
GGACAGCAGGGAGCTGCTGCACGGTGCCGCTCACACGGGCCAGAGTCACCTCACGGGCTGCTTCAAAAAG
GGCACTCTTCTGGCCACCAGAAATTTCACTCATCCCTAGGCTTAAGCATGGAGCTAGCAGGCTTAGGTTG
AACTCCGAGTTCATCATGAAGGCATTCATATCTTCAGCAGGAATCCGATTCACCAGCTCTGCACCTTCCA
GCAGTGCAGAATCTGACCTGGTCCAACACTGGGATTTGACAAGATGAACGTACCAGTCTTTGTCCGGACT
CACTGTTTCCAGTGACACGTGCCCATCCCCGTCCAGCGGGTGGGAAGAGACTGGAGGAGAGGGACTAAGT
GAGTCTTGCATGGTGGAGAGACGAAACCTGTCCAGCAGGGAATAGAGCCTTTGGTGTCTCTGAGCGAGCC
CGCTGCTCTGAAGGTATTCCTGGATTCTGTTGAGTTCTTCCATTGGCAACTGGGCCATGCTGCTCTGTAA
ATTTGCAGCCAGAAGCATTTCTACCCGGCGACAAGCAAGGATGTCGACCATGCGAGCCAGCACACGGAAA
GGGGTGCACAGAAGCCTGTCCACATACAGCGTGAGCACAGCTCCCGACTGGCTGAGATGGATCCCCTCCA
AGCACTGAAGAGTTTTCTTCAGCATGGTTGGAGTTGAAAGGTTTTCACAACGAGACTGAATTGCCTGGAT
GAACAGGCCGCTGGCAGCAGAGTTCCGATGAACGGCACTGATGAAGTCCTGTACTGGAGGCTCGTGGGAA
AGGCTGATCAGATCTTGAATGTGATTTACAATGAGCCACGTTAAGTGCTCGGAGTCATGGAGGTTCTGAC
AGACATAATCACAGAAGAGAATGAGAGCCCCTCTTCGTACTATTTCTCTATTGCACATTCCAAGTTTGGC
TGCCAAGTCAGAATCCTCCTCTTCTCCAGACATCTGGGGACTAAGTAACTTTGTGCTGGACAGACTGTGT
CTTTTCGGGGTCTGCTGCACTTCTGCCCACCAGCGGTAGTCGGTGTGGTTGACAAGCAGCAGTATCTGAC
ACCAGAGCAGCACCAGGGCCGGGTGGGTGGTGATCATGGAACGAGCCCGCAAGTTCAAGCTGTCCAGGGT
GTAGAAACTGCCGCCACAGCCATCACTGCGGAACAGCCTAGTGGCAGCTGCTGTGATTCTCCGGAACATT
CCAGACTTGAAGATGTGGATCAGACACATTAGCAGTGTGCCTAGTTCCTGGCAATAGAAAGTATGTTGCT
GCTCACTCATTTCCACCTTCAGCTGTTTTGTAACAATGTCTTCTAAAAGAATACCAACCAGTTGTAATAG
AAACCTTGAAAATGTTTCTTCTGGCAAATTCTTTATTTGTTTCCCTTCACTGTGTTCTTCTAGCGTTGAA
GTACTGTCCCCATCTCTTAACCTATTAATTACTGTACAGGAGATTAAATACGGAGAGAAGGAGAGCTCCT
GAATACGAGAAAGAACAATATCTTCAGTTGACTGGGAAATCAGAACCCTCAAAATGGCCAGAATTCCCGA
TATCCACAGTTGAACAGTGCTCACGGACGCCATTGTGTTTGGAGTGACGAACATACTCCGTAAAAGCATG
TCTACCGGACGGAGGGAGGAAGGGGCCAAAATCTCAAATAATGTATTTAACACTCCAAGGGCTTCATGAG
AGTCAATGTGCATCTGCTGTTTGGCTAACATTGGGAGGATGATGTCAGCTATCTGTCGAGACAGTCGCTT
CCACTTGTCTTCATTCTCCTTGTGGCACTGCTGCAGGACAAGAATGAACATCTCCAACACCTGATGGTAC
TGGATGAGTCTCAGTAACATTGACACCACCACCTCTTTTTGGGTTTCAAGCTCTTTTCCTGCATCAGCTT
TATTTGTTCCTCTTAATACAAAGAGGTCGTGGACTATGGGCTGCAGAGCCGGTATGGCATGTGTCACAGC
CTTCCTTCCACTGGCCATGATGCCATCACAGAGCTGAATGATTTTAGGAATTCCAATGATCTGTTTTGAA
TGATAGCGTTCATAAGATAGTAATACCAAGAAGAAAAAGATGTTTGGAATGATTGCCTCTGATTCCCTGA
ACTGGCCCACTTCAATGTATTCAAACTGTTTCAATACAAAGCCAATAAACACCTGATCTGAATCCAGAAG
ACAGTAATTAACCCGTAACTGAACCAGCTGCGCCAGCAAATCTAAAACCTGCTTCTGTAACTGCACACAT
GTTGTAGTCGTGTACTGTTTTAAAGCTTTTATAACAAGAGGTTCAAACAAACGAATGTGATTATGAATAG
CATTCTTATCTGCACGGTTCTTTGTGACACTCGTGAGGTTTGTCTTCAACTGGGTAGACACTTTCTGGAG
GACATCAAACCATCCCGAGGTGTCGTTCTCCTGCTCCGCCTGCACCATGTTCCTCAGGCTGGCGTCAGCG
AGGGCCTGGGTGAAGTGGGTGTACGGGGCCATGAAGCAGTAGTGGTACAAGCCTGGCCTCACACTGGAGG
AGCCAAGGCGCTGTGCTCGGCCTTGTGACTTGCTGGGGTTGGAAGATAAGCCATCAAACTGGGAGGCCAA
GTTTGTGCCAAAGAGAGTCTTCAACAATTGTTGAACACAAACAGTTGCCATCATTGGTTCTCGACTAAAG
CAGGATTTCAGGTATCCTAGGATCTCTTCAACACACTTCCCAATGTCCTGCAGTGTGGCCAGCTCTAGTA
TCTGAGAAAGAACATCCAAGGCTGAGCGAAGAAACCCTCCAAACTTTTCCGTGCTGTTCTGAAGATCCAG
CGTGACCTTGTAGTTAGCGTGTGTAGCTTTCAGGACATCATGCAGTTTGAGGTATGAAGGAAGATGATAG
AAACTCCCCAGTGATGAGGATTTACTTGTTGTAACAGGACCTGAGGTATCAGATTGTCTAGAAGCTGCAC
TGGCCTCACTGCCTTTCTTGGGACTCAACGGTACAGATGCTTGTTCTCCTGGTTCTTTCTCCTTCCCCTT
TCGTCGGATGGGACTTAGAGAAGGGGGGTTTGTTAGAGAAGGCAAGGCTGCCTTTATTGCGGGTCCAGGA
GCCACGTCATCCAGGACGTGGGCACAAATGTTAATCACCTTCAGCAGGTGAGAGAAGAGCTGCTCCACCA
TGGGCACCAGGGCCCGGTCCCCCAGGGCTGGCCAGACCTCCTCTTGCTTGGTGGCTGCTGGGTTGGCTTC
TTCTTCAGAGGCCCATGAACTTCTCAGAGATTTGGGAGCACTGGCTGCAAGCAAGTTTCCGGCCAAAATC
AAAGCATCTTGATGGGCTGAGAGATCCAATGGGAACCAAGCTGACGAGAGCAGGGTCAGAATCATTGTGG
CCATCCCAACGGTACAGCTCTTCCTAGACTCATCTGAGGCACTCAGTGGAGGCACTCCACAGTGCCAACC
TAAACTCCAAATGCAAACTGGGAAGGCAGTGGAAAGAAGACACAAAGCTTCACAGCATCCAAATGTGAGT
GCTCTGGTGGTTGATGTGATTAGTTCATGAGAAACTGCTGCAATAACTCTTGAAAGGTTATTTTCCATAG
TGACGTCTGTTATGCTTGGTAGTAGGTTATAGCCTCTATATATTCTGGTTATTGTGCTGACGGAGAAATG
AGATGGAGGCTGCGTCTCATGCATGAGAAGTTTCAGGTAAACACTGCTTTGATCTCTTGCCACGGCCACT
ACTGGATCAGCTTGTCCTTGGTCACATTTATAAAACAGCTTTGGGACAAGCCTAATTAGTGATGCTGCGG
CAACATGTCGCACCCTGGGGTCTTCATCTCCAAGCAAATGGATGACAACATTATTGAGCACTCGTTCTTG
CAGTTTTAAAAGCCCTGTATAATGATGAGCCCCTCTGTGTAAGTTTTCTGCTTTTGCCTCCAAAAAGCTC
ACCAGCCTGAAGTCAATCTCTGCAAGGGTTTCCAGAAGCTCTGTCCTCACCAGCCAATAGGAACTGTTCC
TCAGAGTCAGCACATCGATGATCAGCTGCAGTCCTAACTCACTGTAGCTGCTGCTGCAGAGACTCATGAC
ACAGTTCCTCACAGCTGTACAAGCTAACTTGCAAGTAACAGAAGACTCATCCTTCAGTGTTTTCCGCAGC
AAAGGAATGCAATCCGCCAAAGAAAATGTATTTCCTGTGAGGGTTCTAATGGTGCCCATCCAATCTCCCA
CGTGGAAGCGGGACCTGCTGAGGATGGAGCAGATGAGGGTCCCACAGAGAATGGCAGTGGCTCCTCGAAC
CTGTGGGTCTCCATGATCGATGTAGTTCAAGATGTCTGAGACATACTGTTCCTCAGGGTATTCCGTGGTG
TCAAGAGGAACTTTATAGAGTTTGCTGAAGAAAGATTCCGGGTGGAGGGCCACAGCTGCTCCCACACAGC
TGAGGGCCAGGGCCTTCACGCTGACCCTCACATCCCTGTCCGGAACCAGCACATTTTTTCCCCCTGTTAG
CAAAAACGAAGCAGATAAAAGGCGGACACAATGGACAAGAGGTGCAGAGTCATCATCAGTGGACTGTCCA
ATGTCACCTTTGATGCGGCAAGGCTTGTTTTCTTGATCACCCGGTTCAGTAGCTTCATCTCTCAACACAA
ATTTATCAACACTGCTGTCAGAAGGCTGCCTGCAGTGACTCATGTTTTTCAATAAATGTGCCTGTTGAAG
GGCCATGGAAGAGTTCCTGAAGGCCTCCGAGGCTTCATCAGGAAGAATACCTGTGGCTTCCTCATCTTCA
TCCTGGGGCTGTCCAATCTGCAGGCCCAAATACTGGTTGTCGGTACCGTCTAACACAATTTCAGAACTGT
CTGAAGGGGTAACAGCTGAATCAGGCCCTTCGGTGGTGGTCTGGGAGCTGTCGCTGATGGGCGACGAGGC
CTGGGTCCCATCATTCAGGTCCATGGCAGGGTCAGATGGGACGGCGCTGACCTGGCTGGAGCTGTGGCTC
AAGATATCCTCCTCATCCCCATCAGTGGCAGAGCTTGTCAAGTCACAGCTGGCCAGATCCACTGAGTCCG
CCTGCAGTGTGTGCTGTGACCGTGGCTGTTCTGTGATGATGTCATGACCTGCTGACCCTGGAGTGGAAAC
CCCTGAAGAAGCAGCCAGCTCTCCACTGATCTCATCCTTCACTGAGGCTGTTAAGGCAGAGCTGCTGACA
TCCGATCTCGATTCAGAGTCATCCTCCAAGGCTTCTTCTTCTCCTAAGAGCACTTTGCCTTTTTGTTTTC
TTGAAAGGACAGGGCTGCATGAGGAACCCCCTCCAGCTATAAGTTCCACAATACTCCCACTACGGCTTCG
GCCACCAGACTCCTCCTTAGCAGCGGTGAGCTGCCCAATGCCCCCGACTGCGGTCAGGGTTTGCAGAAGC
TCGGGTGGAGGCGTTCTGAAGAGCTGCTGCAACAGCTCCAGGGCTCCGGTCACAACATTGTGGTCTTGGT
GCTGTGTATGATGTAACGTCAGTTCATAAACCTGGACAAGCTGCTCTGCAGAAGGAGAGACTTCCATTTC
TTTCCTTGTCACTCCGAAGCTGCCTTTCAGGCTTGTGTCCTTGACCTGCTGCTGCAGCAAGGGCACCAAA
TACCTCAGGGTGAGCAGCACGCCAAGAATCAGCAGAGTGGAGTGTTCATCCTCGACAGGAACGAGTAAGC
CTAAGAGCACATTTAGTAGCCAACTATAGAAATATTGTGTCCTTCTTGAGTGCTGGCAGATGCTCACTGC
TGATCCAGCCGCTGTCCGCCGAATGGTGGGGGAGCTTGACTTCAGGTTCGCTATGAAGGCCTTTAACAAA
ACCTTAATTTCATTGTCATTTGCAAAATTGCCAAAAGAAGCCATAATTTTGGGAACAGCTGCAGCCAAGG
TCTCCTGGACTGATTCTTCGGGTCTCTTGCTTGTTCGAGTCAGGCACGGCAGAAGGTTCACCAGGTAAGG
CCTGCATTTCTGAGGCCGAACCAGGTGAGCCAGCTCAGCAAACCTCCACAGGGCAGCACGCAAACTCCGA
GGGGCACCATTCTTTTTAATTTCCTTATAGAGCTCGAGCTGTAACCTTGGAAGATTAGAATCCATCAAAG
CTTTGATAACTTTGTTGAGGCATTCGTCAGCCACCATCCTGACATCTGACTCTGCGTCATCACTGCACAG
CAGAAAAAGTTCCATAGCGATGCCCAGAAGTTTCTGAAATTCTGGAGAATTTCTGACAGACTGTGCCACT
ATGTTTTCACATATTGTCAGACAATGATTCACACGGTCTTTCTTGGTAGCTGAAAGTTCTTTCTTTGGTC
GGTGCAGCGGCTCCTCAGCCACAGCCGGCATAGTATATCTCCTTCTTAAGGATCCGTCGAGTGATTGTAA
ATAAAATGTAATTTACAGTATAGTATTTTAATTAATATACAAATGATTTGATAATAATTCTTATTTAACT
ATAATATATTGTGTTGGGTTGAATTAAAGGTCCGTATTCGATAAGCCAGTAAGCAGTGGGTTCTCTAGTT
AGCCAGAGAGCTCTGCTTATATAGACCTCCCACCGTACACGCCTACCGCCCATTTGCGTCAATGGGGCGG
AGTTGTTACGACATTTTGGAAAGTCCCGTTGATTTTGGTGCCAAAACAAACTCCCATTGACGTCAATGGG
GTGGAGACTTGGAAATCCCCGTGAGTCAAACCGCTATCCACGCCCATTGATGTACTGCCAAAACCGCATC
ACCATGGTAATAGCGATGACTAATACGTAGATGTACTGCCAAGTAGGAAAGTCCCATAAGGTCATGTACT
GGGCATAATGCCAGGCGGGCCATTTACCGTCATTGACGTCAATAGGGGGCGTACTTGGCATATGATACAC
TTGATGTACTGCCAAGTGGGCAGTTTACCGTAAATACTCCACCCATTGACGTCAATGGAAAGTCCCTATT
GGCGTTACTATGGGAACATACGTCATTATTGACGTCAATGGGCGGGGGTCGTTGGGCGGTCAGCCAGGCG
GGCCATTTACCGTAAGTTATGTAACGCGGAACTCCATATATGGGCTATGAACTAATGACCCCGTAATTGA
TTACTATTAATAACTAGTCAATAATCAATGTCAACGCGTATATCTGGCCCGTACAGATCCGCATGCGGTA
CCGGGAGATGGGGGAGGCTAACTGAAACACGGAAGGAGACAATACCGGAAGGAACCCGCGCTATGACGGC
AATAAAAAGACAGAATAAAACGCACGGGTGTTGGGTCGTTTGTTCATAAACGCGGGGTTCGGTCCCAGGG
CTGGCACTCTGTCGATACCCCACCGAGACCCCATTGGGACCAATACGCCCGCGTTTCTTCCTTTTCCCCA
CCCCAACCCCCAAGTTCGGGTGAAGGCCCAGGGCTCGCAGCCAACGTCGGGGCGGCAAGCCCTGCCATAG
CCACTACGGGTACGTAGCCAACCACTAGAACTATAGCTAGAGTCCTGGGCGAACAAACGATGCTCGCCTT
CCAGAAAACCGAGGATGCGAACCACTTCATCCGGGGTCAGCACCACCGGCAAGCGCCGCGACGGCCGAGG
TCTACCGATCTCCTGAAGCAAGGGCAGATCCGTGCACAGCACCTTGCCGTAGAAGAACAGCAAGGCCGCC
AATGCCTGACGATGCGTGGAGACCGAAACCTTGCGCTCGTTCGCCAGCCAGGACAGAAATGCCTCGACTT
CGCTGCTGCCCAAGGTTGCCGGGTGACGCACACCGTGGAAACGGATGAAGGCACGAACCCAGTTGACATA
AGCCTGTTCGGTTCGTAAACTGTAATGCAAGTAGCGTATGCGCTCACGCAACTGGTCCAGAACCTTGACC
GAACGCAGCGGTGGTAACGGCGCAGTGGCGGTTTTCATGGCTTGTTATGACTGTTTTTTTGTACAGTCTA
TGCCTCGGGCATCCAAGCAGCAAGCGCGTTACGCCGTGGGTCGATGTTTGATGTTATGGAGCAGCAACGA
TGTTACGCAGCAGCAACGATGTTACGCAGCAGGGCAGTCGCCCTAAAACAAAGTTAGGTGGCTCAAGTAT
GGGCATCATTCGCACATGTAGGCTCGGCCCTGACCAAGTCAAATCCATGCGGGCTGCTCTTGATCTTTTC
GGTCGTGAGTTCGGAGACGTAGCCACCTACTCCCAACATCAGCCGGACTCCGATTACCTCGGGAACTTGC
TCCGTAGTAAGACATTCATCGCGCTTGCTGCCTTCGACCAAGAAGCGGTTGTTGGCGCTCTCGCGGCTTA
CGTTCTGCCCAAGTTTGAGCAGCCGCGTAGTGAGATCTATATCTATGATCTCGCAGTCTCCGGCGAGCAC
CGGAGGCAGGGCATTGCCACCGCGCTCATCAATCTCTTGAAGCATGAGGCCAACGCGCTTGGTGCTTATG
TGATCTACGTGCAAGCAGATTACGGTGACGATCCCGCAGTGGCTCTCTATACAAAGTTGGGCATACGGGA
AGAAGTGATGCACTTTGATATCGACCCAAGTACCGCCACCTAACAATTCGTTCAAGCCGAGATCGGCTTC
CCGGCCGCGGAGTTGTTCGGTAAATTGTCACAACGCCGCGAATATAGTCTTTACCATGCCCTTGGCCACG
CCCCTCTTTAATACGACGGGCAATTTGCACTTCAGAAAATGAAGAGTTTGCTTTAGCCATAACAAAAGTC
CAGTATGCTTTTTCACAGCATAACTGGACTGATTTCAGTTTACAACTATTCTGTCTAGTTTAAGACTTTA
TTGTCATAGTTTAGATCTATTTTGTTCAGTTTAAGACTTTATTGTCCGCCCACACCCGCTTACGCAGGGC
ATCCATTTATTACTCAACCGTAACCGATTTTGCCAGGTTACGCGGCTGGTCTATGCGGTGTGAAATACCG
CACAGATGCGTAAGGAGAAAATACCGCATCAGGCGCTCTTCCGCTTCCTCGCTCACTGACTCGCTGCGCT
CGGTCGTTCGGCTGCGGCGAGCGGTATCAGCTCACTCAAAGGCGGTAATACGGTTATCCACAGAATCAGG
GGATAACGCAGGAAAGAACATGTGAGCAAAAGGCCAGCAAAAGGCCAGGAACCGTAAAAAGGCCGCGTTG
CTGGCGTTTTTCCATAGGCTCCGCCCCCCTGACGAGCATCACAAAAATCGACGCTCAAGTCAGAGGTGGC
GAAACCCGACAGGACTATAAAGATACCAGGCGTTTCCCCCTGGAAGCTCCCTCGTGCGCTCTCCTGTTCC
GACCCTGCCGCTTACCGGATACCTGTCCGCCTTTCTCCCTTCGGGAAGCGTGGCGCTTTCTCATAGCTCA
CGCTGTAGGTATCTCAGTTCGGTGTAGGTCGTTCGCTCCAAGCTGGGCTGTGTGCACGAACCCCCCGTTC
AGCCCGACCGCTGCGCCTTATCCGGTAACTATCGTCTTGAGTCCAACCCGGTAAGACACGACTTATCGCC
ACTGGCAGCAGCCACTGGTAACAGGATTAGCAGAGCGAGGTATGTAGGCGGTGCTACAGAGTTCTTGAAG
TGGTGGCCTAACTACGGCTACACTAGAAGAACAGTATTTGGTATCTGCGCTCTGCTGAAGCCAGTTACCT
TCGGAAAAAGAGTTGGTAGCTCTTGATCCGGCAAACAAACCACCGCTGGTAGCGGTGGTTTTTTTGTTTG
CAAGCAGCAGATTACGCGCAGAAAAAAAGGATCTCAAGAAGATCCTTTGATCTTTTCTACGGGGTCTGAC
GCTCAGTGGAACGAAAACTCACGTTAAGGGATTTTGGTCATGAGATTATCAAAAAGGATCTTCACCTAGA
TCCTTTTAAATTAAAAATGAAGTTTTAAATCAATCTAAAGTATATATGAGTAAACTTGGTCTGACAGTTA
CCAATGCTTAATCAGTGAGGCACCTATCTCAGCGATCTGTCTATTTCGTTCATCCATAGTTGCCTGACTC
CCCGTCGTGTAGATAACTACGATACGGGAGGGCTTACCATCTGGCCCCAGTGCTGCAATGATACCGCGAG
ACCCACGCTCACCGGCTCCAGATTTATCAGCAATAAACCAGCCAGCCGGAAGGGCCGAGCGCAGAAGTGG
TCCTGCAACTTTATCCGCCTCCATCCAGTCTATTAATTGTTGCCGGGAAGCTAGAGTAAGTAGTTCGCCA
GTTAATAGTTTGCGCAACGTTGTTGCCATTGCTACAGGCATCGTGGTGTCACGCTCGTCGTTTGGTATGG
CTTCATTCAGCTCCGGTTCCCAACGATCAAGGCGAGTTACATGATCCCCCATGTTGTGCAAAAAAGCGGT
TAGCTCCTTCGGTCCTCCGATCGTTGTCAGAAGTAAGTTGGCCGCAGTGTTATCACTCATGGTTATGGCA
GCACTGCATAATTCTCTTACTGTCATGCCATCCGTAAGATGCTTTTCTGTGACTGGTGAGTACTCAACCA
AGTCATTCTGAGAATAGTGTATGCGGCGACCGAGTTGCTCTTGCCCGGCGTCAATACGGGATAATACCGC
GCCACATAGCAGAACTTTAAAAGTGCTCATCATTGGAAAACGTTCTTCGGGGCGAAAACTCTCAAGGATC
TTACCGCTGTTGAGATCCAGTTCGATGTAACCCACTCGTGCACCCAACTGATCTTCAGCATCTTTTACTT
TCACCAGCGTTTCTGGGTGAGCAAAAACAGGAAGGCAAAATGCCGCAAAAAAGGGAATAAGGGCGACACG
GAAATGTTGAATACTCATACTCTTCCTTTTTCAATATTATTGAAGCATTTATCAGGGTTATTGTCTCATG
AGCGGATACATATTTGAATGTATTTAGAAAAATAAACAAATAGGGGTTCCGCGCACATTTCCCCGAAAAG
TGCCACCTAAATTGTAAGCGTTAATATTTTGTTAAAATTCGCGTTAAATTTTTGTTAAATCAGCTCATTT
TTTAACCAATAGGCCGAAATCGGCAAAATCCCTTATAAATCAAAAGAATAGACCGAGATAGGGTTGAGTG
TTGTTCCAGTTTGGAACAAGAGTCCACTATTAAGAACGTGGACTCCAACGTCAAAGG
[49 nt withheld, positions 15282-15330]
T
[91 nt withheld, positions 15332-15422]
G
[90 nt withheld, positions 15424-15513]
