>Addgene plasmid #162274 | HTT delta-exon1 | depositor partial sequence | sequence record 314557 | Insert sequence
CCGGCTGTGGCTGAGGAGCCGCTGCACCGACCAAAGAAAGAACTTTCAGCTACCAAGAAAGACCGTGTGA
ATCATTGTCTGACAATATGTGAAAACATAGTGGCACAGTCTGTCAGAAATTCTCCAGAATTTCAGAAACT
TCTGGGCATCGCTATGGAACTTTTTCTGCTGTGCAGTGATGACGCAGAGTCAGATGTCAGGATGGTGGCT
GACGAATGCCTCAACAAAGTTATCAAAGCTTTGATGGATTCTAATCTTCCAAGGTTACAGCTCGAGCTCT
ATAAGGAAATTAAAAAGAATGGTGCCCCTCGGAGTTTGCGTGCTGCCCTGTGGAGGTTTGCTGAGCTGGC
TCACCTGGTTCGGCCTCAGAAATGCAGGCCTTACCTGGTGAACCTTCTGCCGTGCCTGACTCGAACAAGC
AAGAGACCCGAAGAATCAGTCCAGGAGACCTTGGCTGCAGCTGTTCCCAAAATTATGGCTTCTTTTGGCA
ATTTTGCAAATGACAATGAAATTAAGGTTTTGTTAAAGGCCTTCATAGCGAACCTGAAGTCAAGCTCCCC
CACCATTCGGCGGACAGCGGCTGGATCAGCAGTGAGCATCTGCCAGCACTCAAGAAGGACACAATATTTC
TATAGTTGGCTACTAAATGTGCTCTTAGGCTTACTCGTTCCTGTCGAGGATGAACACTCCACTCTGCTGA
TTCTTGGCGTGCTGCTCACCCTGAGGTATTTGGTGCCCTTGCTGCAGCAGCAGGTCAAGGACACAAGCCT
GAAAGGCAGCTTCGGAGTGACAAGGAAAGAAATGGAAGTCTCTCCTTCTGCAGAGCAGCTTGTCCAGGTT
TATGAACTGACGTTACATCATACACAGCACCAAGACCACAATGTTGTGACCGGAGCCCTGGAGCTGTTGC
AGCAGCTCTTCAGAACGCCTCCACCCGAGCTTCTGCAAACCCTGACCGCAGTCGGGGGCATTGGGCAGCT
CACCGCTGCTAAGGAGGAGTCTGGTGGCCGAAGCCGTAGTGGGAGTATTGTGGAACTTATAGCTGGAGGG
GGTTCCTCATGCAGCCCTGTCCTTTCAAGAAAACAAAAAGGCAAAGTGCTCTTAGGAGAAGAAGAAGCCT
TGGAGGATGACTCTGAATCGAGATCGGATGTCAGCAGCTCTGCCTTAACAGCCTCAGTGAAGGATGAGAT
CAGTGGAGAGCTGGCTGCTTCTTCAGGGGTTTCCACTCCAGGGTCAGCAGGTCATGACATCATCACAGAA
CAGCCACGGTCACAGCACACACTGCAGGCGGACTCAGTGGATCTGGCCAGCTGTGACTTGACAAGCTCTG
CCACTGATGGGGATGAGGAGGATATCTTGAGCCACAGCTCCAGCCAGGTCAGCGCCGTCCCATCTGACCC
TGCCATGGACCTGAATGATGGGACCCAGGCCTCGTCGCCCATCAGCGACAGCTCCCAGACCACCACCGAA
GGGCCTGATTCAGCTGTTACCCCTTCAGACAGTTCTGAAATTGTGTTAGACGGTACCGACAACCAGTATT
TGGGCCTGCAGATTGGACAGCCCCAGGATGAAGATGAGGAAGCCACAGGTATTCTTCCTGATGAAGCCTC
GGAGGCCTTCAGGAACTCTTCCATGGCCCTTCAACAGGCACATTTATTGAAAAACATGAGTCACTGCAGG
CAGCCTTCTGACAGCAGTGTTGATAAATTTGTGTTGAGAGATGAAGCTACTGAACCGGGTGATCAAGAAA
ACAAGCCTTGCCGCATCAAAGGTGACATTGGACAGTCCACTGATGATGACTCTGCACCTCTTGTCCATTG
TGTCCGCCTTTTATCTGCTTCGTTTTTGCTAACAGGGGGAAAAAATGTGCTGGTTCCGGACAGGGATGTG
AGGGTCAGCGTGAAGGCCCTGGCCCTCAGCTGTGTGGGAGCAGCTGTGGCCCTCCACCCGGAATCTTTCT
TCAGCAAACTCTATAAAGTTCCTCTTGACACCACGGAATACCCTGAGGAACAGTATGTCTCAGACATCTT
GAACTACATCGATCATGGAGACCCACAGGTTCGAGGAGCCACTGCCATTCTCTGTGGGACCCTCATCTGC
TCCATCCTCAGCAGGTCCCGCTTCCACGTGGGAGATTGGATGGGCACCATTAGAACCCTCACAGGAAATA
CATTTTCTTTGGCGGATTGCATTCCTTTGCTGCGGAAAACACTGAAGGATGAGTCTTCTGTTACTTGCAA
GTTAGCTTGTACAGCTGTGAGGAACTGTGTCATGAGTCTCTGCAGCAGCAGCTACAGTGAGTTAGGACTG
CAGCTGATCATCGATGTGCTGACTCTGAGGAACAGTTCCTATTGGCTGGTGAGGACAGAGCTTCTGGAAA
CCCTTGCAGAGATTGACTTCAGGCTGGTGAGCTTTTTGGAGGCAAAAGCAGAAAACTTACACAGAGGGGC
TCATCATTATACAGGGCTTTTAAAACTGCAAGAACGAGTGCTCAATAATGTTGTCATCCATTTGCTTGGA
GATGAAGACCCCAGGGTGCGACATGTTGCCGCAGCATCACTAATTAGGCTTGTCCCAAAGCTGTTTTATA
AATGTGACCAAGGACAAGCTGATCCAGTAGTGGCCGTGGCAAGAGATCAAAGCAGTGTTTACCTGAAACT
TCTCATGCATGAGACGCAGCCTCCATCTCATTTCTCCGTCAGCACAATAACCAGAATATATAGAGGCTAT
AACCTACTACCAAGCATAACAGACGTCACTATGGAAAATAACCTTTCAAGAGTTATTGCAGCAGTTTCTC
ATGAACTAATCACATCAACCACCAGAGCACTCACATTTGGATGCTGTGAAGCTTTGTGTCTTCTTTCCAC
TGCCTTCCCAGTTTGCATTTGGAGTTTAGGTTGGCACTGTGGAGTGCCTCCACTGAGTGCCTCAGATGAG
TCTAGGAAGAGCTGTACCGTTGGGATGGCCACAATGATTCTGACCCTGCTCTCGTCAGCTTGGTTCCCAT
TGGATCTCTCAGCCCATCAAGATGCTTTGATTTTGGCCGGAAACTTGCTTGCAGCCAGTGCTCCCAAATC
TCTGAGAAGTTCATGGGCCTCTGAAGAAGAAGCCAACCCAGCAGCCACCAAGCAAGAGGAGGTCTGGCCA
GCCCTGGGGGACCGGGCCCTGGTGCCCATGGTGGAGCAGCTCTTCTCTCACCTGCTGAAGGTGATTAACA
TTTGTGCCCACGTCCTGGATGACGTGGCTCCTGGACCCGCAATAAAGGCAGCCTTGCCTTCTCTAACAAA
CCCCCCTTCTCTAAGTCCCATCCGACGAAAGGGGAAGGAGAAAGAACCAGGAGAACAAGCATCTGTACCG
TTGAGTCCCAAGAAAGGCAGTGAGGCCAGTGCAGCTTCTAGACAATCTGATACCTCAGGTCCTGTTACAA
CAAGTAAATCCTCATCACTGGGGAGTTTCTATCATCTTCCTTCATACCTCAAACTGCATGATGTCCTGAA
AGCTACACACGCTAACTACAAGGTCACGCTGGATCTTCAGAACAGCACGGAAAAGTTTGGAGGGTTTCTT
CGCTCAGCCTTGGATGTTCTTTCTCAGATACTAGAGCTGGCCACACTGCAGGACATTGGGAAGTGTGTTG
AAGAGATCCTAGGATACCTGAAATCCTGCTTTAGTCGAGAACCAATGATGGCAACTGTTTGTGTTCAACA
ATTGTTGAAGACTCTCTTTGGCACAAACTTGGCCTCCCAGTTTGATGGCTTATCTTCCAACCCCAGCAAG
TCACAAGGCCGAGCACAGCGCCTTGGCTCCTCCAGTGTGAGGCCAGGCTTGTACCACTACTGCTTCATGG
CCCCGTACACCCACTTCACCCAGGCCCTCGCTGACGCCAGCCTGAGGAACATGGTGCAGGCGGAGCAGGA
GAACGACACCTCGGGATGGTTTGATGTCCTCCAGAAAGTGTCTACCCAGTTGAAGACAAACCTCACGAGT
GTCACAAAGAACCGTGCAGATAAGAATGCTATTCATAATCACATTCGTTTGTTTGAACCTCTTGTTATAA
AAGCTTTAAAACAGTACACGACTACAACATGTGTGCAGTTACAGAAGCAGGTTTTAGATTTGCTGGCGCA
GCTGGTTCAGTTACGGGTTAATTACTGTCTTCTGGATTCAGATCAGGTGTTTATTGGCTTTGTATTGAAA
CAGTTTGAATACATTGAAGTGGGCCAGTTCAGGGAATCAGAGGCAATCATTCCAAACATCTTTTTCTTCT
TGGTATTACTATCTTATGAACGCTATCATTCAAAACAGATCATTGGAATTCCTAAAATCATTCAGCTCTG
TGATGGCATCATGGCCAGTGGAAGGAAGGCTGTGACACATGCCATACCGGCTCTGCAGCCCATAGTCCAC
GACCTCTTTGTATTAAGAGGAACAAATAAAGCTGATGCAGGAAAAGAGCTTGAAACCCAAAAAGAGGTGG
TGGTGTCAATGTTACTGAGACTCATCCAGTACCATCAGGTGTTGGAGATGTTCATTCTTGTCCTGCAGCA
GTGCCACAAGGAGAATGAAGACAAGTGGAAGCGACTGTCTCGACAGATAGCTGACATCATCCTCCCAATG
TTAGCCAAACAGCAGATGCACATTGACTCTCATGAAGCCCTTGGAGTGTTAAATACATTATTTGAGATTT
TGGCCCCTTCCTCCCTCCGTCCGGTAGACATGCTTTTACGGAGTATGTTCGTCACTCCAAACACAATGGC
GTCCGTGAGCACTGTTCAACTGTGGATATCGGGAATTCTGGCCATTTTGAGGGTTCTGATTTCCCAGTCA
ACTGAAGATATTGTTCTTTCTCGTATTCAGGAGCTCTCCTTCTCTCCGTATTTAATCTCCTGTACAGTAA
TTAATAGGTTAAGAGATGGGGACAGTACTTCAACGCTAGAAGAACACAGTGAAGGGAAACAAATAAAGAA
TTTGCCAGAAGAAACATTTTCAAGGTTTCTATTACAACTGGTTGGTATTCTTTTAGAAGACATTGTTACA
AAACAGCTGAAGGTGGAAATGAGTGAGCAGCAACATACTTTCTATTGCCAGGAACTAGGCACACTGCTAA
TGTGTCTGATCCACATCTTCAAGTCTGGAATGTTCCGGAGAATCACAGCAGCTGCCACTAGGCTGTTCCG
CAGTGATGGCTGTGGCGGCAGTTTCTACACCCTGGACAGCTTGAACTTGCGGGCTCGTTCCATGATCACC
ACCCACCCGGCCCTGGTGCTGCTCTGGTGTCAGATACTGCTGCTTGTCAACCACACCGACTACCGCTGGT
GGGCAGAAGTGCAGCAGACCCCGAAAAGACACAGTCTGTCCAGCACAAAGTTACTTAGTCCCCAGATGTC
TGGAGAAGAGGAGGATTCTGACTTGGCAGCCAAACTTGGAATGTGCAATAGAGAAATAGTACGAAGAGGG
GCTCTCATTCTCTTCTGTGATTATGTCTGTCAGAACCTCCATGACTCCGAGCACTTAACGTGGCTCATTG
TAAATCACATTCAAGATCTGATCAGCCTTTCCCACGAGCCTCCAGTACAGGACTTCATCAGTGCCGTTCA
TCGGAACTCTGCTGCCAGCGGCCTGTTCATCCAGGCAATTCAGTCTCGTTGTGAAAACCTTTCAACTCCA
ACCATGCTGAAGAAAACTCTTCAGTGCTTGGAGGGGATCCATCTCAGCCAGTCGGGAGCTGTGCTCACGC
TGTATGTGGACAGGCTTCTGTGCACCCCTTTCCGTGTGCTGGCTCGCATGGTCGACATCCTTGCTTGTCG
CCGGGTAGAAATGCTTCTGGCTGCAAATTTACAGAGCAGCATGGCCCAGTTGCCAATGGAAGAACTCAAC
AGAATCCAGGAATACCTTCAGAGCAGCGGGCTCGCTCAGAGACACCAAAGGCTCTATTCCCTGCTGGACA
GGTTTCGTCTCTCCACCATGCAAGACTCACTTAGTCCCTCTCCTCCAGTCTCTTCCCACCCGCTGGACGG
GGATGGGCACGTGTCACTGGAAACAGTGAGTCCGGACAAAGACTGGTACGTTCATCTTGTCAAATCCCAG
TGTTGGACCAGGTCAGATTCTGCACTGCTGGAAGGTGCAGAGCTGGTGAATCGGATTCCTGCTGAAGATA
TGAATGCCTTCATGATGAACTCGGAGTTCAACCTAAGCCTGCTAGCTCCATGCTTAAGCCTAGGGATGAG
TGAAATTTCTGGTGGCCAGAAGAGTGCCCTTTTTGAAGCAGCCCGTGAGGTGACTCTGGCCCGTGTGAGC
GGCACCGTGCAGCAGCTCCCTGCTGTCCATCATGTCTTCCAGCCCGAGCTGCCTGCAGAACCGGCGGCCT
ACTGGAGCAAGTTGAATGATCTGTTTGGGGATGCTGCACTGTATCAGTCCCTGCCCACTCTGGCCCGGGC
CCTGGCACAGTACCTGGTGGTGGTCTCCAAACTGCCCAGTCATTTGCACCTTCCTCCTGAGAAAGAGAAG
GACATTGTGAAATTCGTGGTGGCAACCCTTGAGGCCCTGTCCTGGCATTTGATCCATGAGCAGATCCCGC
TGAGTCTGGATCTCCAGGCAGGGCTGGACTGCTGCTGCCTGGCCCTGCAGCTGCCTGGCCTCTGGAGCGT
GGTCTCCTCCACAGAGTTTGTGACCCACGCCTGCTCCCTCATCCACTGTGTGCACTTCATCCTGGAGGCC
GTTGCAGTGCAGCCTGGAGAGCAGCTTCTTAGTCCAGAAAGAAGGACAAATACCCCAAAAGCCATCAGCG
AGGAGGAGGAGGAAGTAGATCCAAACACACAGAATCCTAAGTATATCACTGCAGCCTGTGAGATGGTGGC
AGAAATGGTGGAGTCTCTGCAGTCGGTGTTGGCCTTGGGTCATAAAAGGAATAGCGGCGTGCCGGCGTTT
CTCACGCCATTGCTCAGGAACATCATCATCAGCCTGGCCCGCCTGCCCCTTGTCAACAGCTACACACGTG
TGCCCCCACTGGTGTGGAAGCTTGGATGGTCACCCAAACCGGGAGGGGATTTTGGCACAGCATTCCCTGA
GATCCCCGTGGAGTTCCTCCAGGAAAAGGAAGTCTTTAAGGAGTTCATCTACCGCATCAACACACTAGGC
TGGACCAGTCGTACTCAGTTTGAAGAAACTTGGGCCACCCTCCTTGGTGTCCTGGTGACGCAGCCCCTCG
TGATGGAGCAGGAGGAGAGCCCACCAGAAGAAGACACAGAGAGGACCCAGATCAACGTCCTGGCCGTGCA
GGCCATCACCTCACTGGTGCTCAGTGCAATGACTGTGCCTGTGGCCGGCAACCCAGCTGTAAGCTGCTTG
GAGCAGCAGCCCCGGAACAAGCCTCTGAAAGCTCTCGACACCAGGTTTGGGAGGAAGCTGAGCATTATCA
GAGGGATTGTGGAGCAAGAGATTCAAGCAATGGTTTCAAAGAGAGAGAATATTGCCACCCATCATTTATA
TCAGGCATGGGATCCTGTCCCTTCTCTGTCTCCGGCTACTACAGGTGCCCTCATCAGCCACGAGAAGCTG
CTGCTGCAGATCAACCCCGAGCGGGAGCTGGGGAGCATGAGCTACAAACTCGGCCAGGTGTCCATACACT
CCGTGTGGCTAGGGAACAGCATCACACCCCTGAGGGAGGAGGAATGGGACGAGGAAGAGGAGGAGGAGGC
CGACGCCCCTGCACCTTCGTCACCACCCACGTCTCCAGTCAACTCCAGGAAACACCGGGCTGGAGTTGAC
ATCCACTCCTGTTCGCAGTTTTTGCTTGAGTTGTACAGCCGCTGGATCCTGCCGTCCAGCTCAGCCAGGA
GGACCCCGGCCATCCTGATCAGTGAGGTGGTCAGATCCCTTCTAGTGGTCTCAGACTTGTTCACCGAGCG
CAACCAGTTTGAGCTGATGTATGTGACGCTGACAGAACTGCGAAGGGTGCACCCTTCAGAAGACGAGATC
CTCGCTCAGTACCTGGTGCCTGCCACCTGCAAGGCAGCTGCCGTCCTTGGGATGGACAAGGCCGTGGCGG
AGCCTGTCAGCCGCCTGCTGGAGAGCACGCTCAGGAGCAGCCACCTGCCCAGCAGGGTTGGAGCCCTGCA
CGGCATCCTCTATGTGCTGGAGTGCGACCTGCTGGACGACACTGCCAAGCAGCTCATCCCGGTCATCAGC
GACTATCTCCTCTCCAACCTGAAAGGGATCGCCCACTGCGTGAACATTCACAGCCAGCAGCACGTACTGG
TCATGTGTGCCACTGCGTTTTACCTCATTGAGAACTATCCTCTGGACGTAGGGCCGGAATTTTCAGCATC
AATAATACAGATGTGTGGGGTGATGCTGTCTGGAAGTGAGGAGTCCACCCCCTCCATCATTTACCACTGT
GCCCTCAGAGGCCTGGAGCGCCTCCTGCTCTCTGAGCAGCTCTCCCGCCTGGATGCAGAATCGCTGGTCA
AGCTGAGTGTGGACAGAGTGAACGTGCACAGCCCGCACCGGGCCATGGCGGCTCTGGGCCTGATGCTCAC
CTGCATGTACACAGGAAAGGAGAAAGTCAGTCCGGGTAGAACTTCAGACCCTAATCCTGCAGCCCCCGAC
AGCGAGTCAGTGATTGTTGCTATGGAGCGGGTATCTGTTCTTTTTGATAGGATCAGGAAAGGCTTTCCTT
GTGAAGCCAGAGTGGTGGCCAGGATCCTGCCCCAGTTTCTAGACGACTTCTTCCCACCCCAGGACATCAT
GAACAAAGTCATCGGAGAGTTTCTGTCCAACCAGCAGCCATACCCCCAGTTCATGGCCACCGTGGTGTAT
AAGGTGTTTCAGACTCTGCACAGCACCGGGCAGTCGTCCATGGTCCGGGACTGGGTCATGCTGTCCCTCT
CCAACTTCACGCAGAGGGCCCCGGTCGCCATGGCCACGTGGAGCCTCTCCTGCTTCTTTGTCAGCGCGTC
CACCAGCCCGTGGGTCGCGGCGATCCTCCCACATGTCATCAGCAGGATGGGCAAGCTGGAGCAGGTGGAC
GTGAACCTTTTCTGCCTGGTCGCCACAGACTTCTACAGACACCAGATAGAGGAGGAGCTCGACCGCAGGG
CCTTCCAGTCTGTGCTTGAGGTGGTTGCAGCCCCAGGAAGCCCATATCACCGGCTGCTGACTTGTTTACG
AAATGTCCACAAGGTCACCACCTGC
